>Addgene plasmid #25206 | PP-YWHA2 | depositor partial sequence | sequence record 11680 | Author sequence
ATCACTGAAAAGAATATGAAATTATCAGAAGGAGCATATAGAGCTAAATTGGCTGATATGGTTGGTAACT
ACAAGGATGTAATTAAAGTACTCACTGAATCTTCTGACTTTAGAGATAACTCTCTTATATTGTTATTGGC
TGGATCCCTAAGAAACAGAGTTACTTCGATTCGAAATTCTCTCAAATCTATTAAGAGCCAAGAAGAAAAG
CTAAGAAAAGAAAAAAGTCTGAATAATGAATTTATTCAAGTTATTGAGGATATTAAACGAGATTTTGAGG
AATCTATCCTCCTAGAAAGTGAAGATGTTATACGCATTATTGATGATAACTTGTTAATGTATTCAGAAGA
AGGTGCCCGAGCATTTTGTATTAAACTTAAAGGAGATCTAATGAGATATAAAGCTGAAATTCTCAAAGAT
GAGGAAAAGAATCAATGTATTAAACAAGCTGTTGAGTTTTATGAAGATGCTCTTCAACGTGAAAGATCAT
TCCTAGAAAAATACCCATCAGATCCTTTATACCTAGCAACAATCCTTAATTATACAATACTTAAGTATGA
CTTATTAGGTAATCCAGAGGGAGCAATGAAATTTGCAAATAGAGCTATTCAAGCAGCAGAGAATTCCAGA
TCAGACTCTGAGCAGTTTTCTGAAAATACTGAAAAACTTCTCAAAATCTTAAGAGATAATGTGTCCCAGT
GGGAACAAGGATGCAGTGGTCTGCTAACTAGTGCATTCTTT
