>Addgene plasmid #25206 | PP-YWHA2 | addgene partial sequence | sequence record 31286 | 25206 with T7
CCTCTGAATATTTTGTTTACTTTAAGAAGGAGATATACCATGGGCAGCAGCCATCATCATCATCATCACA
GCAGCGGCAGAGAAAACTTGTATTTCCAGGGCATCACTGAAAAGAATATGAAATTATCAGAAGGAGCATA
TAGAGCTAAATTGGCTGATATGGTTGGTAACTACAAGGATGTAATTAAAGTACTCACTGAATCTTCTGAC
TTTAGAGATAACTCTCTTATATTGTTATTGGCTGGATCCCTAAGAAACAGAGTTACTTCGATTCGAAATT
CTCTCAAATCTATTAAGAGCCAAGAAGAAAAGCTAAGAAAAGAAAAAAGTCTGAATAATGAATTTATTCA
AGTTATTGAGGATATTAAACGAGATTTTGAGGAATCTATCCTCCTAGAAAGTGAAGATGTTATACGCATT
ATTGATGATAACTTGTTAATGTATTCAGAAGAAGGTGCCCGAGCATTTTGTATTAAACTTAAAGGAGATC
TAATGAGATATAAAGCTGAAATTCTCAAAGATGAGGAAAAGAATCAATGTATTAAACAAGCTGTTGAGTT
TTATGAAGATGCTCTTCAACGTGAAAGATCATTCCTAGAAAAATACCCATCAGATCCTTTATACCTAGCA
ACAATCCTTAATTATACAATACTTAAGTATGACTTATTAGGTAATCCAGAGGGAGCAATGAAATTTGCAA
ATAGAGCTATTCAAGCAGCAGAGAATTCCAGATCAGACTCTGAGCAGTTTTCTGAAAATACTGAAAAACT
TCTCAAAATCTTAAGAGATAATGTGTCCCAGTGGGAACAAGGATGCAGTGGTCTGCTAACTAGTGCATTC
