[The description below was written by a language model from this plasmid's Addgene catalogue record.]
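Description:
PP-YWHA2 is a bacterial expression plasmid built on the p15TV-L backbone from a structural genomics consortium, a vector of about 7.7 kb before insertion. It is maintained in E. coli under ampicillin selection and is recorded as low copy, with DH5alpha listed as the propagation strain. The record does not name the origin of replication or explicitly state the promoter. However, the listed sequencing primers are T7 forward and T7 terminator, which suggests that the insert sits in a T7 promoter/terminator expression cassette of the kind used with T7 RNA polymerase-expressing hosts.

The insert is a 741 bp fragment from Cryptosporidium parvum gene cgd1_2980, which encodes a 14-3-3 family protein. It spans residues I1 to F247 as designated by the depositor and was introduced by restriction enzyme cloning. It is fused at its N-terminus to a histidine tag, which allows the recombinant protein to be purified by immobilised metal affinity chromatography. The record does not say whether a protease cleavage site lies between the tag and the protein.

The stated purpose is bacterial production of protein for structure determination, and the record warns that the insert may not be the full open reading frame, since such constructs are often trimmed to boundaries that favour soluble expression and crystallisation. The depositor links the construct to a deposited crystal structure of this parasite 14-3-3 protein. The plasmid is therefore suited to producing that protein again for structural, biophysical or ligand-binding studies. No feature table was provided, so element positions and any additional backbone features cannot be described.
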