Addgene plasmid #25206: PP-YWHA2
Purpose: Bacterial expression for structure determination; may not be full ORF
Depositing lab: Cheryl Arrowsmith. Depositing organization: University of Toronto.
Backbone
  Vector backbone: p15TV-L
  Backbone manufacturer: SGC
  Backbone size w/o insert (bp): 7746
  Vector type: Bacterial Expression
Growth in bacteria
  Bacterial resistance: Ampicillin, 100 μg/mL
  Growth temperature: 37°C
  Growth strain: DH5alpha
  Copy number: Low Copy
Gene/Insert
  Gene/Insert name: cgd1_2980:I1-F247 (alt names: PDB: 2IJP; 14-3-3; cgd1_2980)
  Species: Cryptosporidium parvum
  Insert size (bp): 741
  Tag / fusion protein: His (N terminal on insert)
  Cloning method: Restriction Enzyme
  Sequencing primers: 5′ T7; 3′ T7-term
Terms and licenses: Academic/Nonprofit Terms; Industry Terms: Not Available to Industry
Depositor comments: PDB: 2IJP. http://www.thesgc.org/structures/2IJP/
How to cite: PP-YWHA2 was a gift from Cheryl Arrowsmith (Addgene plasmid # 25206 ; http://n2t.net/addgene:25206 ; RRID:Addgene_25206)
